Addgene plasmid #227954: pMX-Flag-GFP_TMEM88B
Purpose: Co-localisation experiment
Depositing lab: Alessandro Ori. Depositing organization: Leibniz Institute on Aging - Fritz Lipmann Institute (FLI). Publication: Cell-type resolved protein atlas of brain lysosomes identifies SLC45A1-associated disease as a lysosomal disorder. Ghoochani A, Heiby JC, Rawat ES, Medoh UN, Di Fraia D, Dong W, Gastou M, Rastogi M, Hernandez V, Nyame K, Laqtom NN, Durso W, Valkova C, Isakova A, Kaether C, Wernig M, Gomez-Ospina N, Franke C, Ori A, Abu-Remaileh M. Cell. 2026 Feb 5;189(3):765-782.e31. doi: 10.1016/j.cell.2025.12.012. Epub 2026 Jan 22. PubMed 41576950.
Backbone
  Vector backbone: pMX-Flag-GFP
  Vector type: Mammalian Expression, Lentiviral
Growth in bacteria
  Bacterial resistance: Ampicillin, 100 μg/mL
  Growth temperature: 37°C
  Growth strain: NEB Stable
  Copy number: Unknown
Gene/Insert
  Gene/Insert name: TMEM88B
  Species: H. sapiens (human)
  Tag / fusion protein: 3xFLAG-EGFP (N terminal on backbone)
  Cloning method: Restriction Enzyme; 5′ cloning site unknown (unknown if destroyed)
Terms and licenses: Academic/Nonprofit Terms; Industry Terms: Not Available to Industry
How to cite: pMX-Flag-GFP_TMEM88B was a gift from Alessandro Ori (Addgene plasmid # 227954 ; http://n2t.net/addgene:227954 ; RRID:Addgene_227954)
