[The description below was written by a language model from this plasmid's Addgene catalogue record and pLannotate feature annotations shown in this document.]
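Description:
pMX-Flag-GFP_TMEM88B is a mammalian expression plasmid built on the pMX-Flag-GFP backbone for viral delivery of a tagged TMEM88B protein. The catalogue lists it as lentiviral, but the annotated elements are all gammaretroviral: Moloney murine leukemia virus long terminal repeats flank the cassette, followed by the MMLV packaging signal (Ψ), a truncated gag lacking its start codon, and a pol region carrying the splice acceptor. This is the typical layout of a pMX-type retroviral vector. No separate internal promoter is annotated, so expression is presumably driven from the 5′ LTR. In bacteria the plasmid replicates from a high-copy ColE1/pUC-type origin and is selected with ampicillin through the β-lactamase gene.

The payload is an N-terminal 3xFLAG-EGFP tag supplied by the backbone and followed by the TMEM88B coding sequence, giving a fluorescent, epitope-tagged fusion. The catalogue gives the insert species as human, whereas the automated annotation matched this region as a fragment of the mouse Tmem88b protein. That may simply reflect homology in the reference database, and the record does not resolve the discrepancy. A short hit labelled as an ultra-red fluorescent protein fragment between FLAG and EGFP is only 28 nt long and is most likely a spurious match to tag or linker sequence. Downstream, an EMCV IRES allows translation of blasticidin S deaminase from the same transcript, so transduced cells can be selected with blasticidin. The stated purpose is co-localisation experiments, in which the EGFP signal reports the subcellular distribution of TMEM88B. The associated work concerns lysosomal proteins of the brain.
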