Features (pLannotate 1.2.2; 17 found; start..end, strand, type, name):
    259..363     -  promoter       AmpR promoter: bla
    393..986     +  LTR            LTR: long terminal repeat from Moloney murine leukemia virus
   1049..1248    +  misc_feature   MMLV Ψ: packaging signal of Moloney murine leukemia virus (MMLV)
   1300..1388    +  misc_feature   MESV Ψ (fragment): packaging signal of murine embryonic stem cell virus
   1465..1881    +  CDS            gag (truncated): truncated Moloney murine leukemia virus (MMLV) gag gene lacking the start codon
   1891..2265    +  misc_feature   pol region: Moloney murine leukemia virus (MMLV) pol region containing the splice acceptor site
   2348..2368    +  CDS            FLAG (fragment): FLAG® epitope tag, followed by an enterokinase cleavage site
   2369..2396    +  CDS            TDsmURFP (fragment): monomeric tandem dimer of a small ultra-red fluorescent protein derived from a cyanobacterial phycobiliprotein (Rodriguez et al., 2016)
   2402..3115    +  CDS            EGFP: EGFP is a basic (constitutively fluorescent) green fluorescent protein published in 1996, derived from Aequorea victoria. It is reported to be a rapidly-maturing weak dimer with moderate acid sensitivity.
   3140..3628    +  CDS            Tmem88b (fragment): TM88B_MOUSE - Experimental evidence at protein level: Swiss-Prot protein existence level 1. From Mus musculus (Mouse).
   3772..4234    +  misc_feature   IRES: internal ribosome entry site (IRES) of the encephalomyocarditis virus (EMCV)
   4254..4643    +  CDS            BSD: blasticidin S deaminase; Aspergillus terreus BSD; confers resistance to blasticidin
   4692..4813    +  LTR            3' LTR (ΔU3) (fragment): self-inactivating 3' long terminal repeat (LTR) from Moloney murine leukemia virus
   4814..5283    +  LTR            LTR: long terminal repeat from Moloney murine leukemia virus
   5349..5401    -  CDS            lacI (fragment): lac repressor; lacI; The lac repressor binds to the lac operator to inhibit transcription in E. coli. This inhibition can be relieved by adding lactose or isopropyl-β-D-thiogalactopyranoside (IPTG).
   5584..6172    -  rep_origin     ori: high-copy-number ColE1/pMB1/pBR322/pUC origin of replication
   6336..258     -  CDS            AmpR (across the origin): β-lactamase; bla; confers resistance to ampicillin, carbenicillin, and related antibiotics
>Addgene plasmid #227954 | pMX-Flag-GFP_TMEM88B | addgene full sequence | sequence record 455413 | Addgene NGS Result
TTGCCCGGCGTCAATACGGGATAATACCGCGCCACATAGCAGAACTTTAAAAGTGCTCATCATTGGAAAA
CGTTCTTCGGGGCGAAAACTCTCAAGGATCTTACCGCTGTTGAGATCCAGTTCGATGTAACCCACTCGTG
CACCCAACTGATCTTCAGCATCTTTTACTTTCACCAGCGTTTCTGGGTGAGCAAAAACAGGAAGGCAAAA
TGCCGCAAAAAAGGGAATAAGGGCGACACGGAAATGTTGAATACTCATACTCTTCCTTTTTCAATATTAT
TGAAGCATTTATCAGGGTTATTGTCTCATGAGCGGATACATATTTGAATGTATTTAGAAAAATAAACAAA
TAGGGGTTCCGCGCACATTTCCCCGAAAAGTGCCACCTGCATAATGAAAGACCCCACCTGTAGGTTTGGC
AAGCTAGCTTAAGTAACGCCATTTTGCAAGGCATGGAAAAATACATAACTGAGAATAGAAAAGTTCAGAT
CAAGGTCAGGAACAGATGGAACAGCTGAATATGGGCCAAACAGGATATCTGTGGTAAGCAGTTCCTGCCC
CGGCTCAGGGCCAAGAACAGATGGAACAGCTGAATATGGGCCAAACAGGATATCTGTGGTAAGCAGTTCC
TGCCCCGGCTCAGGGCCAAGAACAGATGGTCCCCAGATGCGGTCCAGCCCTCAGCAGTTTCTAGAGAACC
ATCAGATGTTTCCAGGGTGCCCCAAGGACCTGAAATGACCCTGTGCCTTATTTGAACTAACCAATCAGTT
CGCTTCTCGCTTCTGTTCGCGCGCTTCTGCTCCCCGAGCTCAATAAAAGAGCCCACAACCCCTCACTCGG
CGCGCCAGTCCTCCGATTGACTGAGTCGCCCGGGTACCCGTGTATCCAATAAACCCTCTTGCAGTTGCAT
CCGACTTGTGGTCTCGCTGTTCCTTGGGAGGGTCTCCTCTGAGTGATTGACTACCCGTCAGCGGGGGTCT
TTCATTTGGGGGCTCGTCCGGGATCGGGAGACCCCTGCCCAGGGACCACCGACCCACCACCGGGAGGTAA
GCTGGCCAGCAACTTATCTGTGTCTGTCCGATTGTCTAGTGTCTATGACTGATTTTATGCGCCTGCGTCG
GTACTAGTTAGCTAACTAGCTCTGTATCTGGCGGACCCGTGGTGGAACTGACGAGTTCGGAACACCCGGC
CGCAACCCTGGGAGACGTCCCAGGGACTTCGGGGGCCGTTTTTGTGGCCCGACCTGAGTCCAAAAATCCC
GATCGTTTTGGACTCTTTGGTGCACCCCCCTAATAGGAGGGATATGTGGTTCTGGTAGGAGACGAGAACC
TAAAACAGTTCCCGCCTCCGTCTGAATTTTTGCTTTCGGTTTGGGACCGAAGCCGCGCCGCGCGTCTTGT
CTGCTGCAGCATCGTTCTGTGTTGTCTCTGTCTGACTGTGTTTCTGTATTTGTCTGAAAATTAGGGCCAG
ACTGTTACCACTCCCTTAAGTTTGACCTTAGGTCACTGGAAAGATGTCGAGCGGATCGCTCACAACCAGT
CGGTAGATGTCAAGAAGAGACGTTGGGTTACCTTCTGCTCTGCAGAATGGCCAACCTTTAACGTCGGATG
GCCGCGAGACGGCACCTTTAACCGAGACCTCATCACCCAGGTTAAGATCAAGGTCTTTTCACCTGGCCCG
CATGGACACCCAGACCAGGTCCCCTACATCGTGACCTGGGAAGCCTTGGCTTTTGACCCCCCTCCCTGGG
TCAAGCCCTTTGTACACCCTAAGCCTCCGCCTCCTCTTCCTCCATCCGCCCCGTCTCTCCCCCTTGAACC
TCCTCGTTCGACCCCGCCTCGATCCTCCCTTTATCCAGCCCTCACTCCTTCTCTAGGCGCCCCCATATGG
CCATATGAGATCTTATATGGGGCACCCCCGCCCCTTGTAAACTTCCCTGACCCTGACATGACAAGAGTTA
CTAACAGCCCCTCTCTCCAAGCTCACTTACAGGCTCTCTACTTAGTCCAGCACGAAGTCTGGAGACCTCT
GGCGGCAGCCTACCAAGAACAACTGGACCGACCGGTGGTACCTCACCCTTACCGAGTCGGCGACACAGTG
TGGGTCCGCCGACACCAGACTAAGAACCTAGAACCTCGCTGGAAAGGACCTTACACAGTCCTGCTGACCA
CCCCCACCGCCCTCAAAGTAGACGGCATCGCAGCTTGGATACACGCCGCCCACGTGAAGGCTGCCGACCC
CGGGGGTGGACCATCCTCTAGACTGCCGGATCTAGCTAGTTAATTAAGGATCCGCCACCATGGACTACAA
GGACCACGACGGTGACTACAAGGACCACGACATCGACTACAAGGACGACGACGACAAGGGGCATGGCACC
GGCAGCACCGGCAGCGAATTCGTGAGCAAGGGCGAGGAGCTGTTCACCGGGGTGGTGCCCATCCTGGTCG
AGCTGGACGGCGACGTAAACGGCCACAAGTTCAGCGTGTCCGGCGAGGGCGAGGGCGATGCCACCTACGG
CAAGCTGACCCTGAAGTTCATCTGCACCACCGGCAAGCTGCCCGTGCCCTGGCCCACCCTCGTGACCACC
CTGACCTACGGCGTGCAGTGCTTCAGCCGCTACCCCGACCACATGAAGCAGCACGACTTCTTCAAGTCCG
CCATGCCCGAAGGCTACGTCCAGGAGCGCACCATCTTCTTCAAGGACGACGGCAACTACAAGACCCGCGC
CGAGGTGAAGTTCGAGGGCGACACCCTGGTGAACCGCATCGAGCTGAAGGGCATCGACTTCAAGGAGGAC
GGCAACATCCTGGGGCACAAGCTGGAGTACAACTACAACAGCCACAACGTCTATATCATGGCCGACAAGC
AGAAGAACGGCATCAAGGTGAACTTCAAGATCCGCCACAACATCGAGGACGGCAGCGTGCAGCTCGCCGA
CCACTACCAGCAGAACACCCCCATCGGCGACGGCCCCGTGCTGCTGCCCGACAACCACTACCTGAGCACC
CAGTCCGCCCTGAGCAAAGACCCCAACGAGAAGCGCGATCACATGGTCCTGCTGGAGTTCGTGACCGCCG
CCGGGATCACTCTCGGCATGGACGAGCTGTACAAGGGAGGGAGCGGCCCGCGGCTCGAGATGTCAGAACA
AGGACGTGAAACTGAAGAAGAAGAAGGCGGCGGCGGAGCATCTGATACGGCCCCTATGCTTCCGCGCGGG
CCACCAGATCATCAAGCTTCCGCTCTCACCTGTCCTGGCTGGTCTGGCCCACCACTCTTACCTGGAAGGC
TTCTCGCAGGACTGTTGCTTCATCTGTTGCTCCCGGCTGCTGCTTTTCTTTTAGTTCTGTTGCCAGCTGC
AGCTGTGGTATATTTGGGGTTTCTTTGTCATTGGCGCGTGCATCCGGCGCCTGGCCCACGTTGTAGGGCC
TTGTTTTCCGATCGGGGATCTGCCGCTCTTATTGTCTTTGGCCTTCTGTCTTTACCACCCCTGCTCGTCC
TGGCTTCAGCTGTTCGTGCTCGGCTTGCTAGGAGACTGCGGCCATTACTTCCCCCACCGGCAGGAACTCC
GGGGCCAAGACGGCCCCCAGGAAGGCCAGATGAAGATGAACAGTTGTGTGCGTGGGTATGAGCGGCCGCT
ACGTAAATTCCGCCCCCCCCCCCCTCTCCCTCCCCCCCCCCTAACGTTACTGGCCGAAGCCGCTTGGAAT
AAGGCCGGTGTGCGTTTGTCTATATGTTATTTTCCACCATATTGCCGTCTTTTGGCAATGTGAGGGCCCG
GAAACCTGGCCCTGTCTTCTTGACGAGCATTCCTAGGGGTCTTTCCCCTCTCGCCAAAGGAATGCAAGGT
CTGTTGAATGTCGTGAAGGAAGCAGTTCCTCTGGAAGCTTCTTGAAGACAAACAACGTCTGTAGCGACCC
TTTGCAGGCAGCGGAACCCCCCACCTGGCGACAGGTGCCTCTGCGGCCAAAAGCCACGTGTATAAGATAC
ACCTGCAAAGGCGGCACAACCCCAGTGCCACGTTGTGAGTTGGATAGTTGTGGAAAGAGTCAAATGGCTC
TCCTCAAGCGTATTCAACAAGGGGCTGAAGGATGCCCAGAAGGTACCCCATTGTATGGGATCTGATCTGG
GGCCTCGGTGCACATGCTTTACATGTGTTTAGTCGAGGTTAAAAAAACGTCTAGGCCCCCCGAACCACGG
GGACGTGGTTTTCCTTTGAAAAACACGATGATAATATGGCCACAACCATGGTTCCTTTGTCTCAAGAAGA
ATCCACCCTCATTGAAAGAGCAACGGCTACAATCAACAGCATCCCCATCTCTGAAGACTACAGCGTCGCC
AGCGCAGCTCTCTCTAGCGACGGCCGCATCTTCACTGGTGTCAATGTATATCATTTTACTGGGGGACCTT
GTGCAGAACTCGTGGTGCTGGGCACTGCTGCTGCTGCGGCAGCTGGCAACCTGACTTGTATCGTCGCGAT
CGGAAATGAGAACAGGGGCATCTTGAGCCCCTGCGGACGGTGCCGACAGGTGCTTCTCGATCTGCATCCT
GGGATCAAAGCCATAGTGAAGGACAGTGATGGACAGCCGACGGCAGTTGGGATTCGTGAATTGCTGCCCT
CTGGTTATGTGTGGGAGGGCTAAGTCGACGATAAAATAAAAGATTTTATTTAGTCTCCAGAAAAAGGGGG
GAATGAAAGACCCCACCTGTAGGTTTGGCAAGCTAGCTTAAGTAACGCCATTTTGCAAGGCATGGAAAAA
TACATAACTGAGAATAGAGAAGTTCAGATCAAGGTCAGGAACAGATGGAACAGCTGAATATGGGCCAAAC
AGGATATCTGTGGTAAGCAGTTCCTGCCCCGGCTCAGGGCCAAGAACAGATGGAACAGCTGAATATGGGC
CAAACAGGATATCTGTGGTAAGCAGTTCCTGCCCCGGCTCAGGGCCAAGAACAGATGGTCCCCAGATGCG
GTCCAGCCCTCAGCAGTTTCTAGAGAACCATCAGATGTTTCCAGGGTGCCCCAAGGACCTGAAATGACCC
TGTGCCTTATTTGAACTAACCAATCAGTTCGCTTCTCGCTTCTGTTCGCGCGCTTCTGCTCCCCGAGCTC
AATAAAAGAGCCCACAACCCCTCACTCGGGGCGCCAGTCCTCCGATTGACTGAGTCGCCCGGGTACCCGT
GTATCCAATAAACCCTCTTGCAGTTGCATCCGACTTGTGGTCTCGCTGTTCCTTGGGAGGGTCTCCTCTG
AGTGATTGACTACCCGTCAGCGGGGGTCTTTCACATGCAGCATGTATCAAAATTAATTTGGTTTTTTTTC
TTAAGTATTTACATTAAATGGCCATAGTTGCATTAATGAATCGGCCAACGCGCGGGGAGAGGCGGTTTGC
GTATTGGGCGCTCTTCCGCTTCCTCGCTCACTGACTCGCTGCGCTCGGTCGTTCGGCTGCGGCGAGCGGT
ATCAGCTCACTCAAAGGCGGTAATACGGTTATCCACAGAATCAGGGGATAACGCAGGAAAGAACATGTGA
GCAAAAGGCCAGCAAAAGGCCAGGAACCGTAAAAAGGCCGCGTTGCTGGCGTTTTTCCATAGGCTCCGCC
CCCCTGACGAGCATCACAAAAATCGACGCTCAAGTCAGAGGTGGCGAAACCCGACAGGACTATAAAGATA
CCAGGCGTTTCCCCCTGGAAGCTCCCTCGTGCGCTCTCCTGTTCCGACCCTGCCGCTTACCGGATACCTG
TCCGCCTTTCTCCCTTCGGGAAGCGTGGCGCTTTCTCATAGCTCACGCTGTAGGTATCTCAGTTCGGTGT
AGGTCGTTCGCTCCAAGCTGGGCTGTGTGCACGAACCCCCCGTTCAGCCCGACCGCTGCGCCTTATCCGG
TAACTATCGTCTTGAGTCCAACCCGGTAAGACACGACTTATCGCCACTGGCAGCAGCCACTGGTAACAGG
ATTAGCAGAGCGAGGTATGTAGGCGGTGCTACAGAGTTCTTGAAGTGGTGGCCTAACTACGGCTACACTA
GAAGAACAGTATTTGGTATCTGCGCTCTGCTGAAGCCAGTTACCTTCGGAAAAAGAGTTGGTAGCTCTTG
ATCCGGCAAACAAACCACCGCTGGTAGCGGTGGTTTTTTTGTTTGCAAGCAGCAGATTACGCGCAGAAAA
AAAGGATCTCAAGAAGATCCTTTGATCTTTTCTACGGGGTCTGACGCTCAGTGGAACGAAAACTCACGTT
AAGGGATTTTGGTCATGAGATTATCAAAAAGGATCTTCACCTAGATCCTTTTGCGGCCGGCCGCAAATCA
ATCTAAAGTATATATGAGTAAACTTGGTCTGACAGTTACCAATGCTTAATCAGTGAGGCACCTATCTCAG
CGATCTGTCTATTTCGTTCATCCATAGTTGCCTGACTCCCCGTCGTGTAGATAACTACGATACGGGAGGG
CTTACCATCTGGCCCCAGTGCTGCAATGATACCGCGAGACCCACGCTCACCGGCTCCAGATTTATCAGCA
ATAAACCAGCCAGCCGGAAGGGCCGAGCGCAGAAGTGGTCCTGCAACTTTATCCGCCTCCATCCAGTCTA
TTAATTGTTGCCGGGAAGCTAGAGTAAGTAGTTCGCCAGTTAATAGTTTGCGCAACGTTGTTGCCATTGC
TACAGGCATCGTGGTGTCACGCTCGTCGTTTGGTATGGCTTCATTCAGCTCCGGTTCCCAACGATCAAGG
CGAGTTACATGATCCCCCATGTTGTGCAAAAAAGCGGTTAGCTCCTTCGGTCCTCCGATCGTTGTCAGAA
GTAAGTTGGCCGCAGTGTTATCACTCATGGTTATGGCAGCACTGCATAATTCTCTTACTGTCATGCCATC
CGTAAGATGCTTTTCTGTGACTGGTGAGTACTCAACCAAGTCATTCTGAGAATAGTGTATGCGGCGACCG
AGTTGCTC
